>Addgene plasmid #205693 | LAAPPW | addgene full sequence | sequence record 409405 | Addgene NGS Result
GGAAGGGCTAATTCACTCCCAAAGAAGACAAGATATCCTTGATCTGTGGATCTACCACACACAAGGCTAC
TTCCCTGATTAGCAGAACTACACACCAGGGCCAGGGGTCAGATATCCACTGACCTTTGGATGGTGCTACA
AGCTAGTACCAGTTGAGCCAGATAAGGTAGAAGAGGCCAATAAAGGAGAGAACACCAGCTTGTTACACCC
TGTGAGCCTGCATGGGATGGATGACCCGGAGAGAGAAGTGTTAGAGTGGAGGTTTGACAGCCGCCTAGCA
TTTCATCACGTGGCCCGAGAGCTGCATCCGGAGTACTTCAAGAACTGCTGATATCGAGCTTGCTACAAGG
GACTTTCCGCTGGGGACTTTCCAGGGAGGCGTGGCCTGGGCGGGACTGGGGAGTGGCGAGCCCTCAGATC
CTGCATATAAGCAGCTGCTTTTTGCCTGTACTGGGTCTCTCTGGTTAGACCAGATCTGAGCCTGGGAGCT
CTCTGGCTAACTAGGGAACCCACTGCTTAAGCCTCAATAAAGCTTGCCTTGAGTGCTTCAAGTAGTGTGT
GCCCGTCTGTTGTGTGACTCTGGTAACTAGAGATCCCTCAGACCCTTTTAGTCAGTGTGGAAAATCTCTA
GCAGTGGCGCCCGAACAGGGACTTGAAAGCGAAAGGGAAACCAGAGGAGCTCTCTCGACGCAGGACTCGG
CTTGCTGAAGCGCGCACGGCAAGAGGCGAGGGGCGGCGACTGGTGAGTACGCCAAAAATTTTGACTAGCG
GAGGCTAGAAGGAGAGAGATGGGTGCGAGAGCGTCAGTATTAAGCGGGGGAGAATTAGATCGCGATGGGA
AAAAATTCGGTTAAGGCCAGGGGGAAAGAAAAAATATAAATTAAAACATATAGTATGGGCAAGCAGGGAG
CTAGAACGATTCGCAGTTAATCCTGGCCTGTTAGAAACATCAGAAGGCTGTAGACAAATACTGGGACAGC
TACAACCATCCCTTCAGACAGGATCAGAAGAACTTAGATCATTATATAATACAGTAGCAACCCTCTATTG
TGTGCATCAAAGGATAGAGATAAAAGACACCAAGGAAGCTTTAGACAAGATAGAGGAAGAGCAAAACAAA
AGTAAGACCACCGCACAGCAAGCGGCCGGCCGCTGATCTTCAGACCTGGAGGAGGAGATATGAGGGACAA
TTGGAGAAGTGAATTATATAAATATAAAGTAGTAAAAATTGAACCATTAGGAGTAGCACCCACCAAGGCA
AAGAGAAGAGTGGTGCAGAGAGAAAAAAGAGCAGTGGGAATAGGAGCTTTGTTCCTTGGGTTCTTGGGAG
CAGCAGGAAGCACTATGGGCGCAGCGTCAATGACGCTGACGGTACAGGCCAGACAATTATTGTCTGGTAT
AGTGCAGCAGCAGAACAATTTGCTGAGGGCTATTGAGGCGCAACAGCATCTGTTGCAACTCACAGTCTGG
GGCATCAAGCAGCTCCAGGCAAGAATCCTGGCTGTGGAAAGATACCTAAAGGATCAACAGCTCCTGGGGA
TTTGGGGTTGCTCTGGAAAACTCATTTGCACCACTGCTGTGCCTTGGAATGCTAGTTGGAGTAATAAATC
TCTGGAACAGATTTGGAATCACACGACCTGGATGGAGTGGGACAGAGAAATTAACAATTACACAAGCTTA
ATACACTCCTTAATTGAAGAATCGCAAAACCAGCAAGAAAAGAATGAACAAGAATTATTGGAATTAGATA
AATGGGCAAGTTTGTGGAATTGGTTTAACATAACAAATTGGCTGTGGTATATAAAATTATTCATAATGAT
AGTAGGAGGCTTGGTAGGTTTAAGAATAGTTTTTGCTGTACTTTCTATAGTGAATAGAGTTAGGCAGGGA
TATTCACCATTATCGTTTCAGACCCACCTCCCAACCCCGAGGGGACCCGACAGGCCCGAAGGAATAGAAG
AAGAAGGTGGAGAGAGAGACAGAGACAGATCCATTCGATTAGTGAACGGATCTCGACGGTATCGCCTTTA
AAAGAAAAGGGGGGATTGGGGGGTACAGTGCAGGGGAAAGAATAGTAGACATAATAGCAACAGACATACA
AACTAAAGAATTACAAAAACAAATTACAAAAATTCAAAATTTTCGGGTTTATTACAGGGACAGCAGAGAT
CCAGTTTATCGATGTTCCATGTCCTTATATGGACTCATCTTTGCCTATTGCGACACACACTCAATGAACA
CCTACTACGCGCTGCAAAGAGCCCCGCAGGCCTGAGGTGCCCCCACCTCACCACTCTTCCTATTTTTGTG
TAAAAATCCAGCTTCTTGTCACCACCTCCAAGGAGGGGGAGGAGGAGGAAGGCAGGTTCCTCTAGGCTGA
GCCGAATGCCCCTCTGTGGTCCCACGCCACTGATCGCTGCATGCCCACCACCTGGGTACACACAGTCTGT
GATTCCCGGAGCAGAACGGACCCTGCCCACCCGGTCTTGTGTGCTACTCAGTGGACAGACCCAAGGCAAG
AAAGGGTGACAAGGACAGGGTCTTCCCAGGCTGGCTTTGAGTTCCTAGCACCGCCCCGCCCCCAATCCTC
TGTGGCACATGGAGTCTTGGTCCCCAGAGTCCCCCAGCGGCCTCCAGATGGTCTGGGAGGGCAGTTCAGC
TGTGGCTGCGCATAGCAGACATACAACGGACGGTGGGCCTAGACCCAGGCTGTGTAGACCCAGCCCCCCC
GCCCCGCAGTGACTAGGTCACCCACTAACGCCCCAGGCCTGGTCTTGGCTGGGCGTGACTGTTACCCTCA
AAAGCAGGCAGCTCCAGGGTAAAAGGTGCCCTGCCCTGTAGAGCCCACCTTCCTTCCCAGGGCTGCGGCT
GGGTAGGTTTGTAGCCTTCATCACGGGCCACCTCCAGCCACTGGACCGCTGGCCCCTGCCCTGTCCTGGG
GAGTGTGGTCCTGCGACTTCTAAGTGGCCGCAAGCCACCTGACTCCCCCAACACCACACTCTACCTCTCA
AGCCCAGGTCTCTCCCTAGTGACCCACCCAGCACATTTAGCTAGCTGAGCCCCACAGCCAGAGGTCCTCA
GGCCCTGCTTTCAGGGCAGTTGCTCTGAAGTCGGCAAGGGGGAGTGACTGCCTGGCCACTCCATGCCCTC
CAAGAGCTCCTTCTGCAGGAGCGTACAGAACCCAGGGCCTTGGCACCCGTGCAGACCCTGGCCCACCCCA
CCTGGGCGCTCAGTGCCCAAGAGATGTCCACAACTAGGATGTCCCGCGGTGGGTGGGGGGCCAGAGAGAC
GGGCAGGCCGGGGGCAGGCCTGGCCATGCGGGGCCGAACCGGGCACTGCCCAGCGTGGGGCGCGGGGGCC
ACGGCGCGCGCCCCCAGCCCCCCGGCCCAGCACCCCAAGGCGGCCAACGCCAAAACTCTCCCTCCTCCTC
TTCCTCAATCTCGCTCTCGCTCTTTTTTTTTTTCGCAAAAGGAGGGGAGAGGGGGTAAAAAAATGCTGCA
CTGTGCGGCGAAGCCGGTGAGTGAGCGGCGCGGGGCCAATCAGCGTGCGCCGTTCCGAAAGTTGCCTTTT
ATGGCTCGAACGGCCGCGGCGGCGCCCTATAAAACCCAGCGGCGCGACGCGCCACCACCGCCGAGACCGC
GTCCGCCCCGCGAGCACAGAGCCTCGCCTTTGCCGATCCGCCGCCCGTCCAGGCTCGCATCTCTCCTTCA
CGCGCCCGCCGCCTTACCTGAGGCCGCCATCCACGCCGGTTGAGTCGCGTTCTGCCGCCTCCCGCCTGTG
GTGCCTCCTGAACTACGTCCGCCGTCTAGGTAAGTTTAGAGCTCAGGTCGAGACCGGGCCTTTGTCCGGC
GCTCCCTTGGAGCCTACCTAGACTCAGCCGGCTCTCCACGCTTTGCCTGACCCTGCTTGCTCAACTCTAC
GTCTTTGTTTCGTTTTCTGTTCTGCGCCGTTACAGATCAGCGCTTCGACTAGGGATAACAGGGTAATTGT
TTGAATGAGGCTTCAGTACTTTACAGAATCGTTGCCTGCACATCTTGGAAACACTTGCTGGGATTACTTC
GACTTCTTAACCCAACAGAAGGCTCGAGAAGGTATATTGCTGTTGACAGGATCCACATTAACAACTTTAA
GTCCAGCAATTTGAGTTAAGGGTGTTGCTCTCAATGATTTCACTAATGGTTCAATTTTTAATTTCTTTTC
TTCTGGTTCAAAATTCAAGTTTCAAGTGAAAGTGTAATATGCACCCATTTCTTTCAATAAATCTTCTAAA
TAGTCCACTAATGTTTTATTTTGTTTTTTACAAAATCAAGCAGCCTCTGCTATCAATATAGAACCTTGTA
TTCCATCTTTATCTCTAGCTGAGTCATCAATTACATATCCATAACTTTCTTCATAAGCAAAAACAAAATT
TAATCCGTTATCTTCTTCTTTAGCAATTTCTCTACCCATTCATTTCAATCCAGTTAAAGTTTTTACAATC
TTAACTCCATATTTTTCCTGAGCGATTCTATCACCCAAATCACTTGTTACAAAACTTGAATATAGAGCCG
GATTTTTTGGAATGCTATTTAAGCGTTTTAGATTTGATAATTTTCAATCAATTAAAATTGGTCCTGTTTG
ATTTCCATCTAATCTTACAAAATGACCATCATGTTTTATTGCCATTCCAAATCTGTCAGCATCTGGGTCA
TTCATAATAATAATATCTGCATCATGTTTAATACCATATTCAAGCGGTATTTTTCATGCAGGATCAAATT
CTGGATTTGGATTTACAACATTTTTCAATGTTTCATCTTCAAATGCACGATCTTCACCCTCAATAACGTT
ATATCCTGATTCACGTAATCTTTTTGGGGTAAATTTAGTTCCTGTTCCATTAACTGCGCTAAAAATAGGG
CCCTGCCTCGGACTTCAAGGGGCTAGAATTCGAGCAATTATCTTGTTTACTAAAACTGAATACCTTGCTA
TCTCTTTGATACATTTTTACAAAGCTGAATTAAAATGGTATAAATTAAATCACTTTTTTCAATTCTACCG
GGTAGGGGAGGCGCTTTTCCCAAGGCAGTCTGGAGCATGCGCTTTAGCAGCCCCGCTGGGCACTTGGCGC
TACACAAGTGGCCTCTGGCCTCGCACACATTCCACATCCACCGGTAGGCGCCAACCGGCTCCGTTCTTTG
GTGGCCCCTTCGCGCCACCTTCTACTCCTCCCCTAGTCAGGAAGTTCCCCCCCGCCCCGCAGCTCGCGTC
GTGCAGGACGTGACAAATGGAAGTAGCACGTCTCACTAGTCTCGTGCAGATGGACAGCACCGCTGAGCAA
TGGAAGCGGGTAGGCCTTTGGGGCAGCGGCCAATAGCAGCTTTGCTCCTTCGCTTTCTGGGCTCAGAGGC
TGGGAAGGGGTGGGTCCGGGGGCGGGCTCAGGGGCGGGCTCAGGGGCGGGGCGGGCGCCCGAAGGTCCTC
CGGAGGCCCGGCATTCTGCACGCTTCAAAAGCGCACGTCTGCCGCGCTGTTCTCCTCTTCCTCATCTCCG
GGCCTTTCGACCTTTAATTAACCACCATGACCGAGTACAAGCCCACGGTGCGCCTCGCCACCCGCGACGA
CGTCCCCAGGGCCGTACGCACCCTCGCCGCCGCGTTCGCCGACTACCCCGCCACGCGCCACACCGTCGAT
CCGGACCGCCACATCGAGCGGGTCACCGAGCTGCAAGAACTCTTCCTCACGCGCGTCGGGCTCGACATCG
GCAAGGTGTGGGTCGCGGACGACGGCGCCGCGGTGGCGGTCTGGACCACGCCGGAGAGCGTCGAAGCGGG
GGCGGTGTTCGCCGAGATCGGCCCGCGCATGGCCGAGTTGAGCGGTTCCCGGCTGGCCGCGCAGCAACAG
ATGGAAGGCCTCCTGGCGCCGCACCGGCCCAAGGAGCCCGCGTGGTTCCTGGCCACCGTCGGCGTCTCGC
CCGACCACCAGGGCAAGGGTCTGGGCAGCGCCGTCGTGCTCCCCGGAGTGGAGGCGGCCGAGCGCGCCGG
GGTGCCCGCCTTCCTGGAGACCTCCGCGCCCCGCAACCTCCCCTTCTACGAGCGGCTCGGCTTCACCGTC
ACCGCCGACGTCGAGGTGCCCGAAGGACCGCGCACCTGGTGCATGACCCGCAAGCCCGGTGCCTGAGTTT
AAACATCAACCTCTGGATTACAAAATTTGTGAAAGATTGACTGGTATTCTTAACTATGTTGCTCCTTTTA
CGCTATGTGGATACGCTGCTTTAATGCCTTTGTATCATGCTATTGCTTCCCGTATGGCTTTCATTTTCTC
CTCCTTGTATAAATCCTGGTTGCTGTCTCTTTATGAGGAGTTGTGGCCCGTTGTCAGGCAACGTGGCGTG
GTGTGCACTGTGTTTGCTGACGCAACCCCCACTGGTTGGGGCATTGCCACCACCTGTCAGCTCCTTTCCG
GGACTTTCGCTTTCCCCCTCCCTATTGCCACGGCGGAACTCATCGCCGCCTGCCTTGCCCGCTGCTGGAC
AGGGGCTCGGCTGTTGGGCACTGACAATTCCGTGGTGTTGTCGGGGAAGCTGACGTCCTTTCCATGGCTG
CTCGCCTGTGTTGCCACCTGGATTCTGCGCGGGACGTCCTTCTGCTACGTCCCTTCGGCCCTCAATCCAG
CGGACCTTCCTTCCCGCGGCCTGCTGCCGGCTCTGCGGCCTCTTCCGCGTCTTCGCCTTCGCCCTCAGAC
GAGTCGGATCTCCCTTTGGGCCGCCTCCCCGCCTGGCCTGCAGGGGTACCTTTAAGACCAATGACTTACA
AGGCAGCTGTAGATCTTAGCCACTTTTTAAAAGAAAAGAGGGGACTGGAAGGGCTAATTCACTCCCAACG
AAGACAAGATATCCTTGATCTGTGGATCTACCACACACAAGGCTACTTCCCTGATTAGCAGAACTACACA
CCAGGGCCAGGGGTCAGATATCCACTGACCTTTGGATGGTGCTACAAGCTAGTACCAGTTGAGCCAGATA
AGGTAGAAGAGGCCAATAAAGGAGAGAACACCAGCTTGTTACACCCTGTGAGCCTGCATGGGATGGATGA
CCCGGAGAGAGAAGTGTTAGAGTGGAGGTTTGACAGCCGCCTAGCATTTCATCACGTGGCCCGAGAGCTG
CATCCGGAGTACTTCAAGAACTGCTGATATCGAGCTTGCTACAAGGGACTTTCCGCTGGGGACTTTCCAG
GGAGGCGTGGCCTGGGCGGGACTGGGGAGTGGCGAGCCCTCAGATCCTGCATATAAGCAGCTGCTTTTTG
CCTGTACTGGGTCTCTCTGGTTAGACCAGATCTGAGCCTGGGAGCTCTCTGGCTAACTAGGGAACCCACT
GCTTAAGCCTCAATAAAGCTTGCCTTGAGTGCTTCAAGTAGTGTGTGCCCGTCTGTTGTGTGACTCTGGT
AACTAGAGATCCCTCAGACCCTTTTAGTCAGTGTGGAAAATCTCTAGCAGTAGTAGTTCATGTCATCTTA
TTATTCAGTATTTATAACTTGCAAAGAAATGAATATCAGAGAGTGAGAGGCCTTGACATTGCTAGCGTTT
TACCGTCGACCTCTAGCTAGAGCTTGGCGTAATCATGGTCATAGCTGTTTCCTGTGTGAAATTGTTATCC
GCTCACAATTCCACACAACATACGAGCCGGAAGCATAAAGTGTAAAGCCTGGGGTGCCTAATGAGTGAGC
TAACTCACATTAATTGCGTTGCGCTCACTGCCCGCTTTCCAGTCGGGAAACCTGTCGTGCCAGCTGCATT
AATGAATCGGCCAACGCGCGGGGAGAGGCGGTTTGCGTATTGGGCGCTCTTCCGCTTCCTCGCTCACTGA
CTCGCTGCGCTCGGTCGTTCGGCTGCGGCGAGCGGTATCAGCTCACTCAAAGGCGGTAATACGGTTATCC
ACAGAATCAGGGGATAACGCAGGAAAGAACATGTGAGCAAAAGGCCAGCAAAAGGCCAGGAACCGTAAAA
AGGCCGCGTTGCTGGCGTTTTTCCATAGGCTCCGCCCCCCTGACGAGCATCACAAAAATCGACGCTCAAG
TCAGAGGTGGCGAAACCCGACAGGACTATAAAGATACCAGGCGTTTCCCCCTGGAAGCTCCCTCGTGCGC
TCTCCTGTTCCGACCCTGCCGCTTACCGGATACCTGTCCGCCTTTCTCCCTTCGGGAAGCGTGGCGCTTT
CTCATAGCTCACGCTGTAGGTATCTCAGTTCGGTGTAGGTCGTTCGCTCCAAGCTGGGCTGTGTGCACGA
ACCCCCCGTTCAGCCCGACCGCTGCGCCTTATCCGGTAACTATCGTCTTGAGTCCAACCCGGTAAGACAC
GACTTATCGCCACTGGCAGCAGCCACTGGTAACAGGATTAGCAGAGCGAGGTATGTAGGCGGTGCTACAG
AGTTCTTGAAGTGGTGGCCTAACTACGGCTACACTAGAAGAACAGTATTTGGTATCTGCGCTCTGCTGAA
GCCAGTTACCTTCGGAAAAAGAGTTGGTAGCTCTTGATCCGGCAAACAAACCACCGCTGGTAGCGGTGGT
TTTTTTGTTTGCAAGCAGCAGATTACGCGCAGAAAAAAAGGATCTCAAGAAGATCCTTTGATCTTTTCTA
CGGGGTCTGACGCTCAGTGGAACGAAAACTCACGTTAAGGGATTTTGGTCATGAGATTATCAAAAAGGAT
CTTCACCTAGATCCTTTTAAATTAAAAATGAAGTTTTAAATCAATCTAAAGTATATATGAGTAAACTTGG
TCTGACAGTTACCAATGCTTAATCAGTGAGGCACCTATCTCAGCGATCTGTCTATTTCGTTCATCCATAG
TTGCCTGACTCCCCGTCGTGTAGATAACTACGATACGGGAGGGCTTACCATCTGGCCCCAGTGCTGCAAT
GATACCGCGAGACCCACGCTCACCGGCTCCAGATTTATCAGCAATAAACCAGCCAGCCGGAAGGGCCGAG
CGCAGAAGTGGTCCTGCAACTTTATCCGCCTCCATCCAGTCTATTAATTGTTGCCGGGAAGCTAGAGTAA
GTAGTTCGCCAGTTAATAGTTTGCGCAACGTTGTTGCCATTGCTACAGGCATCGTGGTGTCACGCTCGTC
GTTTGGTATGGCTTCATTCAGCTCCGGTTCCCAACGATCAAGGCGAGTTACATGATCCCCCATGTTGTGC
AAAAAAGCGGTTAGCTCCTTCGGTCCTCCGATCGTTGTCAGAAGTAAGTTGGCCGCAGTGTTATCACTCA
TGGTTATGGCAGCACTGCATAATTCTCTTACTGTCATGCCATCCGTAAGATGCTTTTCTGTGACTGGTGA
GTACTCAACCAAGTCATTCTGAGAATAGTGTATGCGGCGACCGAGTTGCTCTTGCCCGGCGTCAATACGG
GATAATACCGCGCCACATAGCAGAACTTTAAAAGTGCTCATCATTGGAAAACGTTCTTCGGGGCGAAAAC
TCTCAAGGATCTTACCGCTGTTGAGATCCAGTTCGATGTAACCCACTCGTGCACCCAACTGATCTTCAGC
ATCTTTTACTTTCACCAGCGTTTCTGGGTGAGCAAAAACAGGAAGGCAAAATGCCGCAAAAAAGGGAATA
AGGGCGACACGGAAATGTTGAATACTCATACTCTTCCTTTTTCAATATTATTGAAGCATTTATCAGGGTT
ATTGTCTCATGAGCGGATACATATTTGAATGTATTTAGAAAAATAAACAAATAGGGGTTCCGCGCACATT
TCCCCGAAAAGTGCCACCTGACGTCGACGGATCGGGAGATCAACTTGTTTATTGCAGCTTATAATGGTTA
CAAATAAAGCAATAGCATCACAAATTTCACAAATAAAGCATTTTTTTCACTGCATTCTAGTTGTGGTTTG
TCCAAACTCATCAATGTATCTTATCATGTCTGGATCAACTGGATAACTCAAGCTAACCAAAATCATCCCA
AACTTCCCACCCCATACCCTATTACCACTGCCAATTACCTGTGGTTTCATTTACTCTAAACCTGTGATTC
CTCTGAATTATTTTCATTTTAAAGAAATTGTATTTGTTAAATATGTACTACAAACTTAGTAGTT
Features (pLannotate 1.2.2; 22 found; start..end, strand, type, name):
    376..633     +  LTR            5' LTR (truncated): truncated 5' long terminal repeat (LTR) from HIV-1
    680..805     +  misc_feature   HIV-1 Ψ: packaging signal of human immunodeficiency virus type 1
    789..1127    +  CDS            HIV-1 gag (fragment): gag protein from human immunodeficiency virus 1; gag
   1302..1535    +  misc_feature   RRE: The Rev response element (RRE) of HIV-1 allows for Rev-dependent mRNA export from the nucleus to the cytoplasm.
   1912..2012    +  CDS            Rev (fragment): human immunodeficiency virus 1 (HIV-1) Rev protein; rev; enhances nuclear export of unspliced and incompletely spliced viral mRNAs
   2027..2142    +  misc_feature   cPPT/CTS: central polypurine tract and central termination sequence of HIV-1 (lacking the first T)
   3692..3958    +  LTR            5' LTR (truncated): truncated 5' long terminal repeat (LTR) from human T-cell leukemia virus (HTLV) type 1
   4903..5026    +  ncRNA          3' miR-30a: sequence downstream of the 71-nt precursor of the human miR-30a microRNA (Zeng et al., 2002) miRNA
   5040..5539    +  promoter       PGK promoter: mouse phosphoglycerate kinase 1 promoter
   5557..6156    +  CDS            PuroR: puromycin N-acetyltransferase; pac from Streptomyces alboniger; confers resistance to puromycin
   6165..6752    +  misc_feature   WPRE: woodchuck hepatitis virus posttranscriptional regulatory element
   6766..7164    +  CDS            nef (fragment): NEF_HV1BR - Experimental evidence at protein level: Swiss-Prot protein existence level 1. Extracellular Nef protein targets CD4(+) T-lymphocytes for apoptosis by interacting with CXCR4 surface receptors (PubMed:14990729). From Human immunodeficiency virus type 1 group M subtype B (isolate BRU/LAI) (HIV-1).
   7212..7469    +  LTR            5' LTR (truncated): truncated 5' long terminal repeat (LTR) from HIV-1
   7622..7638    -  protein_bind   lac operator: The lac repressor binds to the lac operator to inhibit transcription in E. coli. This inhibition can be relieved by adding lactose or isopropyl-β-D-thiogalactopyranoside (IPTG). lac repressor encoded by lacI
   7646..7676    -  promoter       lac promoter: promoter for the E. coli lac operon
   7691..7712    -  protein_bind   CAP binding site: CAP binding activates transcription in the presence of cAMP. E. coli catabolite activator protein
   7725..7817    -  CDS            lacI (fragment): lac repressor; lacI; The lac repressor binds to the lac operator to inhibit transcription in E. coli. This inhibition can be relieved by adding lactose or isopropyl-β-D-thiogalactopyranoside (IPTG).
   8000..8588    -  rep_origin     ori: high-copy-number ColE1/pMB1/pBR322/pUC origin of replication
   8759..9619    -  CDS            AmpR: β-lactamase; bla; confers resistance to ampicillin, carbenicillin, and related antibiotics
   9620..9724    -  promoter       AmpR promoter: bla
   9772..9906    +  polyA_signal   SV40 poly(A) signal: SV40 polyadenylation signal
  10073..328     +  CDS            nef (fragment) (across the origin): NEF_HV1BR - Experimental evidence at protein level: Swiss-Prot protein existence level 1. Extracellular Nef protein targets CD4(+) T-lymphocytes for apoptosis by interacting with CXCR4 surface receptors (PubMed:14990729). From Human immunodeficiency virus type 1 group M subtype B (isolate BRU/LAI) (HIV-1).
