[The description below was written by a language model from this plasmid's Addgene catalogue record and pLannotate feature annotations shown in this document.]
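Description:
LAAPPW is a lentiviral shRNAmir backbone built on the pLVX-Puro vector and intended for RNA interference with puromycin selection of transduced cells. It is maintained in E. coli as a high-copy plasmid through a ColE1/pUC-type origin and an ampicillin resistance gene (β-lactamase with its own promoter). Remnants of the lac promoter/operator region and an SV40 polyadenylation signal sit in the bacterial backbone. The HIV-1-derived transfer elements annotated are two LTR segments flanking the payload, the Ψ packaging signal with an adjoining gag fragment, the Rev response element for Rev-dependent nuclear export of the genomic RNA, and the cPPT/CTS. Together these allow the RNA between the LTRs to be packaged into particles and integrated into target cells when the remaining viral functions are supplied from other plasmids.

The insert is listed as miR-AB, a synthetic microRNA-based shRNA scaffold, driven by a promoter the record calls "AH", a name the record does not explain. The feature table leaves much of the region between the cPPT and the selection cassette unannotated. There it identifies only an HTLV-1 LTR-derived segment, which may form part of the promoter region, and a 3′ miR-30a flanking sequence, which indicates a miR-30-style context for processing of an embedded hairpin. No specific target sequence is recorded, consistent with this being an empty backbone into which shRNA sequences are cloned. Downstream, a mouse PGK promoter drives puromycin N-acetyltransferase, followed by a WPRE to enhance transcript expression. The construct belongs to a toolkit of miRNA-based shRNA viral vectors designed for multiplex RNAi, and this version provides drug selection as its marker.
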