Addgene plasmid #205693: LAAPPW
Purpose: shRNAmir backbone for RNA interference, with Puromycin selection
Depositing lab: Dapeng Wang. Depositing organization: Shandong Medical and Pharmaceutical University. Publication: miR-AB, a miRNA-based shRNA viral toolkit for multicolor-barcoded multiplex RNAi at a single-cell level. Wang D, Xiu J, Zhao J, Luo J. EMBO Rep. 2022 Apr 5;23(4):e53691. doi: 10.15252/embr.202153691. Epub 2022 Feb 24. PubMed 35201651.
Backbone
  Vector backbone: pLVX-Puro
  Backbone manufacturer: Clontech
  Vector type: Lentiviral
Growth in bacteria
  Bacterial resistance: Ampicillin, 100 μg/mL
  Growth temperature: 37°C
  Growth strain: NEB Stable
  Copy number: High Copy
Gene/Insert
  Gene/Insert name: miR-AB
  Species: Synthetic
  Promoter: AH
  Cloning method: Restriction Enzyme; 5′ cloning site BamHI (unknown if destroyed); 3′ cloning site ApaI (unknown if destroyed)
  Sequencing primers: 3′ PGK Reverse: GCCAGAGGCCACTTGTGTAG
Terms and licenses: Academic/Nonprofit Terms; Industry Terms: Not Available to Industry
How to cite: LAAPPW was a gift from Dapeng Wang (Addgene plasmid # 205693 ; http://n2t.net/addgene:205693 ; RRID:Addgene_205693)
